>Addgene plasmid #202941 | Salsa-BC100-P2A4 | addgene full sequence | sequence record 421304 | Addgene NGS Result
AGCGCCCAATACGCAAACCGCCTCTCCCCGCGCGTTGGCCGATTCATTAATGCAGTCGAGGGATCTCCAT
AAGAGAAGAGGGACAGCTATGACTGGGAGTAGTCAGGAGAGGAGGAAAAATCTGGCTAGTAAAACATGTA
AGGAAAATTTTAGGGATGTTAAAGAAAAAAATAACACAAAACAAAATATAAAAAAAATCTAACCTCAAGT
CAAGGCTTTTCTATGGAATAAGGAATGGACAGCAGGGGGCTGTTTCATATACTGATGACCTCTTTATAGC
CAACCTTTGTTCATGGCAGCCAGCATATGGGCATATGTTGCCAAACTCTAAACCAAATACTCATTCTGAT
GTTTTAAATGATTTGCCCTCCCATATGTCCTTCCGAGTGAGAGACACAAAAAATTCCAACACACTATTGC
AATGAAAATAAATTTCCTTTATTAGCCAGAAGTCAGATGCTCAAGGGGCTTCATGATGTCCCCATAATTT
TTGGCAGAGGGAAAAAGATCGATCTCAGTGGTATTTGTGAGCCAGGGCATTGGCCACACCAGCCACCACC
TTCTGATAGGCAGCCTGCACCTGAGGAGTGAATTCTTTGCCAAAATGATGAGACAGCACAACAACCAGCA
CGTTGCCCAGGAGCTGTAGGAAAGAGAAGAAGGCATGAACATGGTTAGCAGAGGGGCCCGGTTTGGACTC
AGAGTATTTTATCCTCATCTCAAACAGTGTATATCATTGTAACCATAAAGAGAAAGGCAGGATGATGACC
AGGGTGTAGTTGTTTCTACCAATAAGAATATTTCCACGCCAGCCAGAATTTATATGCAGAAATATTCTAC
CTTATCATTTAATTATAACAATTGTTCTCTAAAACTGTGCTGAAGTACAATATAATATACCCTGATTGCC
TTGAAAAAAAAGTGATTAGAGAAAGTACTTACAATCTGACAAATAAACAAAAGTGAATTTAAAAATTCGT
TACAAATGCAAGCTAAAGTTTAACGAAAAAGTTACAGAAAATGAAAAGAAAATAAGAGGAGACAATGGTT
GTCAACAGAGTAGAAAGTGAAAGAAACAAAATTATCATGAGGGTCCATGGTGATACAAGGGACATCTTCC
CATTCTAAACAACACCCTGAAAACTTTGCCCCCTCCATATAACATGAATTTTACAATAGCGAAAAAGAAA
GAACAATCAAGGGTCCCCAAACTCACCCTGAAGTTCTCAGCTCTAGAGATATCGTCGAGGCCGCGCTAGC
GTTTAAACTGTCGACCTTAATTAAGAGATCTGCTCGAGGCGCGTCAGCTGACTAGAGGATCCCCGGGTAC
CGAGCTCGAATTCGGGGCCGCGGAGGCTGGATCGGTCCCGGTGTCTTCTATGGAGGTCAAAACAGCGTGG
ATGGCGTCTCCAGGCGATCTGACGGTTCACTAAACGAGCTCTGCTTATATAGGCCTCCCACCGTACACGC
CTACCTCGACCCGGGTACCGAGCTCGACTTTCACTTTTCTCTATCACTGATAGGGAGTGGTAAACTCGAC
TTTCACTTTTCTCTATCACTGATAGGGAGTGGTAAACTCGACTTTCACTTTTCTCTATCACTGATAGGGA
GTGGTAAACTCGACTTTCACTTTTCTCTATCACTGATAGGGAGTGGTAAACTCGACTTTCACTTTTCTCT
ATCACTGATAGGGAGTGGTAAACTCGACCTATATAAGCAGAGCTCGTTTAGTGAACCGTCAGATCGCCTG
GAGACGCCATCCACGCTGTTTTGACCTCCATAGAAGACACCGGGACCGATCCAGCCTCCGCGGCCCCGAA
TTCCTGCAGCGGCCGCTCTAGAACTAGTGGATCCCCGCGGATGGTGAGCAAGGGCGAGGAGCTGTTCACC
GGGGTGGTGCCCATCCTGGTCGAGCTGGACGGCGACGTAAACGGCCACAAGTTCAGCGTGTCCGGCGAGG
GCGAGGGCGATGCCACCTACGGCAAGCTGACCCTGAAGTTCATCTGCACCACCGGCAAGCTGCCCGTGCC
CTGGCCCACCCTCGTGACCACCCTGACCTACGGCGTGCAGTGCTTCAGCCGCTACCCCGACCACATGAAG
CAGCACGACTTCTTCAAGTCCGCCATGCCCGAAGGCTACGTCCAGGAGCGCACCATCTTCTTCAAGGACG
ACGGCAACTACAAGACCCGCGCCGAGGTGAAGTTCGAGGGCGACACCCTGGTGAACCGCATCGAGCTGAA
GGGCATCGACTTCAAGGAGGACGGCAACATCCTGGGGCACAAGCTGGAGTACAACTACAACAGCCACAAC
GTCTATATCATGGCCGACAAGCAGAAGAACGGCATCAAGGTGAACTTCAAGATCCGCCACAACATCGAGG
ACGGCAGCGTGCAGCTCGCCGACCACTACCAGCAGAACACCCCCATCGGCGACGGCCCCGTGCTGCTGCC
CGACAACCACTACCTGAGCACCCAGTCCGCCCTGAGCAAAGACCCCAACGAGAAGCGCGATCACATGGTC
CTGCTGGAGTTCGTGACCGCCGCCGGGATCACTCTCGGCATGGACGAGCTGTACAAGTAATTCATAGGGA
GAATTCGATATCAAGCTTGTCGACCTAGTTCTAGAGGATCCAGACATGATAAGATACATTGATGAGTTTG
GACAAACCACAACTAGAATGCAGTGAAAAAAATGCTTTATTTGTGAAATTTGTGATGCTATTGCTTTATT
TGTAACCATTATAAGCTGCAATAAACAAGTTAACAACAACAATTGCATTCATTTTATGTTTCAGGTTCAG
GGGGAGGTGTGGGAGGTTTTTTAAAGCAAGTAAAACCTCTACAAATGTGGTATGGCTGATTATGATCCTG
CAAGCCTCGTCGTCCTGGCCGGACCACGCTATCTGTGCAAGGTCCCCGGCCCCGGACGCGCGCTCCATGA
GCAGAGCGCCCGCCGCCGAGGCGAAGACTCGGGCGGCGCCCTGCCCGTCCCACCAGGTCAACAGGCGGTA
ACCGGCCTCTTCATCGGGAATGCGCGCGACCTTCAGCATCGCCGGCATGTCCCCCTGGCGGACGGGAAGT
ATCCAGCTCGACCAAGCTGGCCGCGTCGAGTGAAGACGAAAGGGCCTCGTGATACGCCTATTTTTATAGG
TTAATGTCATGATAATAATGGTTTCTTAGACGTCAGGTGGCACTTTTCGGGGAAATGTGCGCGGAACCCC
TATTTGTTTATTTTTCTAAATACATTCAAATATGTATCCGCTCATGAGACAATAACCCTGATAAATGCTT
CAATAATATTGAAAAAGGAAGAGTATGAGTATTCAACATTTCCGTGTCGCCCTTATTCCCTTTTTTGCGG
CATTTTGCCTTCCTGTTTTTGCTCACCCAGAAACGCTGGTGAAAGTAAAAGATGCTGAAGATCAGTTGGG
TGCACGAGTGGGTTACATCGAACTGGATCTCAACAGCGGTAAGATCCTTGAGAGTTTTCGCCCCGAAGAA
CGTTTTCCAATGATGAGCACTTTTAAAGTTCTGCTATGTGGCGCGGTATTATCCCGTGTTGACGCCGGGC
AAGAGCAACTCGGTCGCCGCATACACTATTCTCAGAATGACTTGGTTGAGTACTCACCAGTCACAGAAAA
GCATCTTACGGATGGCATGACAGTAAGAGAATTATGCAGTGCTGCCATAACCATGAGTGATAACACTGCG
GCCAACTTACTTCTGACAACGATCGGAGGACCGAAGGAGCTAACCGCTTTTTTGCACAACATGGGGGATC
ATGTAACTCGCCTTGATCGTTGGGAACCGGAGCTGAATGAAGCCATACCAAACGACGAGCGTGACACCAC
GATGCCTGTAGCAATGGCAACAACGTTGCGCAAACTATTAACTGGCGAACTACTTACTCTAGCTTCCCGG
CAACAATTAATAGACTGGATGGAGGCGGATAAAGTTGCAGGACCACTTCTGCGCTCGGCCCTTCCGGCTG
GCTGGTTTATTGCTGATAAATCTGGAGCCGGTGAGCGTGGGTCTCGCGGTATCATTGCAGCACTGGGGCC
AGATGGTAAGCCCTCCCGTATCGTAGTTATCTACACGACGGGGAGTCAGGCAACTATGGATGAACGAAAT
AGACAGATCGCTGAGATAGGTGCCTCACTGATTAAGCATTGGTAACTGTCAGACCAAGTTTACTCATATA
TACTTTAGATTGATTTAAAACTTCATTTTTAATTTAAAAGGATCTAGGTGAAGATCCTTTTTGATAATCT
CATGACCAAAATCCCTTAACGTGAGTTTTCGTTCCACTGAGCGTCAGACCCCGTAGAAAAGATCAAAGGA
TCTTCTTGAGATCCTTTTTTTCTGCGCGTAATCTGCTGCTTGCAAACAAAAAAACCACCGCTACCAGCGG
TGGTTTGTTTGCCGGATCAAGAGCTACCAACTCTTTTTCCGAAGGTAACTGGCTTCAGCAGAGCGCAGAT
ACCAAATACTGTTCTTCTAGTGTAGCCGTAGTTAGGCCACCACTTCAAGAACTCTGTAGCACCGCCTACA
TACCTCGCTCTGCTAATCCTGTTACCAGTGGCTGCTGCCAGTGGCGATAAGTCGTGTCTTACCGGGTTGG
ACTCAAGACGATAGTTACCGGATAAGGCGCAGCGGTCGGGCTGAACGGGGGGTTCGTGCACACAGCCCAG
CTTGGAGCGAACGACCTACACCGAACTGAGATACCTACAGCGTGAGCTATGAGAAAGCGCCACGCTTCCC
GAAGGGAGAAAGGCGGACAGGTATCCGGTAAGCGGCAGGGTCGGAACAGGAGAGCGCACGAGGGAGCTTC
CAGGGGGAAACGCCTGGTATCTTTATAGTCCTGTCGGGTTTCGCCACCTCTGACTTGAGCGTCGATTTTT
GTGATGCTCGTCAGGGGGGCGGAGCCTATGGAAAAACGCCAGCAACGCGGCCTTTTTACGGTTCCTGGCC
TTTTGCTGGCCTTTTGCTCACATGTTCTTTCCTGCGTTATCCCCTGATTCTGTGGATAACCGTATTACCG
CCTTTGAGTGAGCTGATACCGCTCGCCGCAGCCGAACGACCGAGCGCAGCGAGTCAGTGAGCGAGGAAGC
GGAAG
Features (pLannotate 1.2.2; 17 found; start..end, strand, type, name):
      2..55      +  CDS            lacI (fragment): lac repressor; lacI; The lac repressor binds to the lac operator to inhibit transcription in E. coli. This inhibition can be relieved by adding lactose or isopropyl-β-D-thiogalactopyranoside (IPTG).
    388..443     -  polyA_signal   β-globin poly(A) signal: rabbit β-globin polyadenylation signal (Gil and Proudfoot, 1987)
    518..640     -  CDS            HBB: HBB_COLGU - Experimental evidence at transcript level: Swiss-Prot protein existence level 2. Involved in oxygen transport from the lung to the various peripheral tissues. From Colobus guereza (Mantled guereza) (Eastern black-and-white colobus monkey).
    644..1216    -  intron         β-globin intron: intron from rabbit β-globin gene
   1312..1343    -  misc_feature   MCS (fragment): pUC18/19 multiple cloning site
   1437..1475    -  promoter       minimal CMV promoter: human cytomegalovirus (CMV) immediate early promoter
   1493..1708    -  protein_bind   tetracycline response element (fragment): contains seven copies of the tetracycline operator tetO tetracycline repressor TetR
   1708..1753    +  promoter       TRE3GV promoter (fragment): 3rd-generation Tet-responsive promoter that can be activated by binding of Tet-On® 3G, optimized for retroviral and lentiviral vectors
   1829..1856    +  misc_feature   MCS (fragment): pBluescript multiple cloning site
   1861..2580    +  CDS            EGFP: the original enhanced GFP (Yang et al., 1996) mammalian codon-optimized
   2591..2613    +  misc_feature   MCS (fragment): pBluescript multiple cloning site
   2627..2761    -  polyA_signal   SV40 poly(A) signal: SV40 polyadenylation signal
   2784..2867    -  CDS            large T antigen (fragment): large T antigen from SV40 (simian virus 40)
   2861..3091    -  CDS            str (fragment): STR_KLEPN - Protein inferred from homology: Swiss-Prot protein existence level 3. The aminoglycoside phosphotransferases achieve inactivation of their antibiotic substrates by phosphorylation. From Klebsiella pneumoniae.
   3210..3314    +  promoter       AmpR promoter: bla
   3315..4175    +  CDS            AmpR: β-lactamase; bla; confers resistance to ampicillin, carbenicillin, and related antibiotics
   4346..4934    +  rep_origin     ori: high-copy-number ColE1/pMB1/pBR322/pUC origin of replication
