[The description below was written by a language model from this plasmid's Addgene catalogue record and pLannotate feature annotations shown in this document.]
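Description:
Salsa-BC100-P2A4 is a 5.1 kb mammalian expression plasmid built on the pCER206 backbone. It serves as one member of a set of barcoded reporter plasmids for PRESTO-Salsa, a highly multiplexed assay for screening G protein-coupled receptor activity. In bacteria it is maintained at high copy through a ColE1/pUC-type origin and selected with ampicillin via the β-lactamase gene and its native promoter. No mammalian selection marker is annotated; only short remnants of other genes (lacI, an aminoglycoside phosphotransferase, SV40 large T antigen) appear in the backbone.

The payload is a roughly 730 bp synthetic EGFP/BC100 insert under a Tet Response Element promoter, with the barcode region cloned between BsrGI and HindIII sites at the 3′ end of the EGFP segment. In the feature table, a tetO-repeat element sits centrally and appears to be bidirectional. On one side a TRE3G-type minimal promoter fragment drives the mammalian codon-optimized EGFP coding sequence, followed by a short polylinker fragment. An SV40 polyadenylation signal lies downstream but is annotated on the opposite strand. On the other side a minimal CMV promoter faces a polylinker remnant, a rabbit β-globin intron and a β-globin poly(A) signal, with no coding sequence annotated in that arm. The barcode itself is not annotated as a separate feature, but the cloning sites suggest it lies just downstream of EGFP, where it would be part of the transcript.

Transcription from a TRE depends on a tetracycline-controlled transactivator. Reporter expression should therefore mark cells in which such a transactivator has been released or supplied. The record does not describe the upstream receptor components. The plasmid-specific barcode presumably allows reporter transcripts from many pooled receptor assays to be told apart by sequencing.
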