Addgene plasmid #202941: Salsa-BC100-P2A4
Purpose: Expression of barcoded reporter plasmid for PRESTO-Salsa; EGFP/BC100
Depositing lab: Noah Palm. Depositing organization: Yale University. Publication: Highly multiplexed bioactivity screening reveals human and microbiota metabolome-GPCRome interactions. Chen H, Rosen CE, Gonzalez-Hernandez JA, Song D, Potempa J, Ring AM, Palm NW. Cell. 2023 Jul 6;186(14):3095-3110.e19. doi: 10.1016/j.cell.2023.05.024. Epub 2023 Jun 14. PubMed 37321219.
Backbone
  Vector backbone: pCER206
  Vector type: Mammalian Expression
Growth in bacteria
  Bacterial resistance: Ampicillin, 100 μg/mL
  Growth temperature: 37°C
  Growth strain: DH5alpha
  Copy number: High Copy
Gene/Insert
  Gene/Insert name: EGFP/BC100
  Species: Synthetic
  Insert size (bp): 730
  Promoter: Tet Response Element (TRE)
  Cloning method: Restriction Enzyme; 5′ cloning site BsrGI (not destroyed); 3′ cloning site HindIII (not destroyed)
  Sequencing primers: 5′ Custom primer (GAAGCGCGATCACATGG)
Terms and licenses: Academic/Nonprofit Terms; Industry Terms: Not Available to Industry
How to cite: Salsa-BC100-P2A4 was a gift from Noah Palm (Addgene plasmid # 202941 ; http://n2t.net/addgene:202941 ; RRID:Addgene_202941)
