>Addgene plasmid #202941 | Salsa-BC100-P2A4 | depositor partial sequence | sequence record 393814 | BC100
TTCATAGGGA
